>Addgene plasmid #167882 | NAX_CAGGS_CAS9_m4_VPR_EYFP | addgene full sequence | sequence record 354093 | Addgene Partial NGS Result
GCGGAGAGGTGCGGCGGCAGCCAATCAGAGCGGCGCGCTCCGAAAGTTTCCTTTTATGGCGAGGCGGCGG
CGGCGGCGGCCCTATAAAAAGCGAAGCGCGCGGCGGGCGGGAGTCGCTGCGCGCTGCCTTCGCCCCGTGC
CCCGCTCCGCCGCCGCCTCGCGCCGCCCGCCCCGGCTCTGACTGACCGCGTTACTCCCACAGGTGAGCGG
GCGGGACGGCCCTTCTCCTCCGGGCTGTAATTAGCGCTTGGTTTAATGACGGCTTGTTTCTTTTCTGTGG
CTGCGTGAAAGCCTTGAGGGGCTCCGGGAGGGCCCTTTGTGCGGGGGGAGCGGCTCGGGGGGTGCGTGCG
TGTGTGTGTGCGTGGGGAGCGCCGCGTGCGGCTCCGCGCTGCCCGGCGGCTGTGAGCGCTGCGGGCGCGG
CGCGGGGCTTTTTGCGCTCCGCAGTGTGCGCGAGGGGAGCGCGGCCGGGGGCGGTGCCCCGCGGTGCGGG
GGGGGCTGCGAGGGGAACAAAGGCTGCGTGCGGGGTGTGTGCGTGGGGGGGTGAGCAGGGGGTGTGGGCG
CGTCGGTCGGGCTGCAACCCCCCCTGCACCCCCCTCCCCGAGTTGCTGAGCACGGCCCGGCTTCGGGTGC
GGGGCTCCGTACGGGGCGTGGCGCGGGGCTCGCCGTGCCGGGCGGGGGGTGGCGGCAGGTGGGGGTGCCG
GGCGGGGCGGGGCCGCCTCGGGCCGGGGAGGGCTCGGGGGAGGGGCGCGGCGGCCCCCGGAGCGCCGGCG
GCTGTCGAGGCGCGGCGAGCCGCAGCCATTGCCTTTTATGGTAATCGTGCGAGAGGGCGCAGGGACTTCC
TTTGTCCCAAATCTGTGCGGAGCCGAAATCTGGGAGGCGCCGCCGCACCCCCTCTAGCGGGCGCGGGGCG
AAGCGGTGCGGCGCCGGCAGGAAGGAAATGGGCGGGGAGGGCCTTCGTGCGTCGCCGCGCCGCCGTCCCC
TTCTCCCTCTCCAGCCTCGGGGCTGTCCGCGGGGGGACGGCTGCCTTCGGGGGGGACGGGGCAGGGCGGG
GTTCGGCTTCTGGCGTGTGACCGGCGGCTCTAGAGCCTCTGCTAACCATGTTCATGCCTTCTTCTTTTTC
CTACAGCTCCTGGGCAACGTGCTGGTTATTGTGCTGTCTCATCATTTTGGCAAAGAATCTAGATACCCTC
GTAAAGGTCTAGAGCTAGCGAATTCGAATTTGCCACCATGGACAAGAAGTACTCCATTGGGCTCGCTATC
GGCACAAACAGCGTCGGCTGGGCCGTCATTACGGACGAGTACAAGGTGCCGAGCAAAAAATTCAAAGTTC
TGGGCAATACCGATCGCCACAGCATAAAGAAGAACCTCATTGGCGCCCTCCTGTTCGACTCCGGGGAGAC
GGCCGAAGCCACGCGGCTCAAAAGAACAGCACGGCGCAGATATACCCGCAGAAAGAATCGGATCTGCTAC
CTGCAGGAGATCTTTAGTAATGAGATGGCTAAGGTGGATGACTCTTTCTTCCATAGGCTGGAGGAGTCCT
TTTTGGTGGAGGAGGATAAAAAGCACGAGCGCCACCCAATCTTTGGCAATATCGTGGACGAGGTGGCGTA
CCATGAAAAGTACCCAACCATATATCATCTGAGGAAGAAGCTTGTAGACAGTACTGATAAGGCTGACTTG
CGGTTGATCTATCTCGCGCTGGCGCATATGATCAAATTTCGGGGACACTTCCTCATCGAGGGGGACCTGA
ACCCAGACAACAGCGATGTCGACAAACTCTTTATCCAACTGGTTCAGACTTACAATCAGCTTTTCGAAGA
GAACCCGATCAACGCATCCGGAGTTGACGCCAAAGCAATCCTGAGCGCTAGGCTGTCCAAATCCCGGCGG
CTCGAAAACCTCATCGCACAGCTCCCTGGGGAGAAGAAGAACGGCCTGTTTGGTAATCTTATCGCCCTGT
CACTCGGGCTGACCCCCAACTTTAAATCTAACTTCGACCTGGCCGAAGATGCCAAGCTTCAACTGAGCAA
AGACACCTACGATGATGATCTCGACAATCTGCTGGCCCAGATCGGCGACCAGTACGCAGACCTTTTTTTG
GCGGCAAAGAACCTGTCAGACGCCATTCTGCTGAGTGATATTCTGCGAGTGAACACGGAGATCACCAAAG
CTCCGCTGAGCGCTAGTATGATCAAGCGCTATGATGAGCACCACCAAGACTTGACTTTGCTGAAGGCCCT
TGTCAGACAGCAACTGCCTGAGAAGTACAAGGAAATTTTCTTCGATCAGTCTAAAAATGGCTACGCCGGA
TACATTGACGGCGGAGCAAGCCAGGAGGAATTTTACAAATTTATTAAGCCCATCTTGGAAAAAATGGACG
GCACCGAGGAGCTGCTGGTAAAGCTTAACAGAGAAGATCTGTTGCGCAAACAGCGCACTTTCGACAATGG
AAGCATCCCCCACCAGATTCACCTGGGCGAACTGCACGCTATCCTCAGGCGGCAAGAGGATTTCTACCCC
TTTTTGAAAGATAACAGGGAAAAGATTGAGAAAATCCTCACATTTCGGATACCCTACTATGTAGGCCCCC
TCGCCCGGGGAAATTCCAGATTCGCGTGGATGACTCGCAAATCAGAAGAGACCATCACTCCCTGGAACTT
CGAGGAAGTCGTGGATAAGGGGGCCTCTGCCCAGTCCTTCATCGAAAGGATGACTAACTTTGATAAAAAT
CTGCCTAACGAAAAGGTGCTTCCTAAACACTCTCTGCTGTACGAGTACTTCACAGTTTATAACGAGCTCA
CCAAGGTCAAATACGTCACAGAAGGGATGAGAAAGCCAGCATTCCTGTCTGGAGAGCAGAAGAAAGCTAT
CGTGGACCTCCTCTTCAAGACGAACCGGAAAGTTACCGTGAAACAGCTCAAAGAAGACTATTTCAAAAAG
ATTGAATGTTTCGACTCTGTTGAAATCAGCGGAGTGGAGGATCGCTTCAACGCATCCCTGGGAACGTATC
ACGATCTCCTGAAAATCATTAAAGACAAGGACTTCCTGGACAATGAGGAGAACGAGGACATTCTTGAGGA
CATTGTCCTCACCCTTACGTTGTTTGAAGATAGGGAGATGATTGAAGAACGCTTGAAAACTTACGCTCAT
CTCTTCGACGACAAAGTCATGAAACAGCTCAAGAGGCGCCGATATACAGGATGGGGGCGGCTGTCAAGAA
AACTGATCAATGGGATCCGAGACAAGCAGAGTGGAAAGACAATCCTGGATTTTCTTAAGTCCGATGGATT
TGCCAACCGGAACTTCATGCAGTTGATCCATGATGACTCTCTCACCTTTAAGGAGGACATCCAGAAAGCA
CAAGTTTCTGGCCAGGGGGACAGTCTTCACGAGCACATCGCTAATCTTGCAGGTAGCCCAGCTATCAAAA
AGGGAATACTGCAGACCGTTAAGGTCGTGGATGAACTCGTCAAAGTAATGGGAAGGCATAAGCCCGAGAA
TATCGTTATCGAGATGGCCCGAGAGAACCAAACTACCCAGAAGGGACAGAAGAACAGTAGGGAAAGGATG
AAGAGGATTGAAGAGGGTATAAAAGAACTGGGGTCCCAAATCCTTAAGGAACACCCAGTTGAAAACACCC
AGCTTCAGAATGAGAAGCTCTACCTGTACTACCTGCAGAACGGCAGGGACATGTACGTGGATCAGGAACT
GGACATCAATCGGCTCTCCGACTACGACGTGGCTGCTATCGTGCCCCAGTCTTTTCTCAAAGATGATTCT
ATTGATAATAAAGTGTTGACAAGATCCGATAAAGCTAGAGGGAAGAGTGATAACGTCCCCTCAGAAGAAG
TTGTCAAGAAAATGAAAAATTATTGGCGGCAGCTGCTGAACGCCAAACTGATCACACAACGGAAGTTCGA
TAATCTGACTAAGGCTGAACGAGGTGGCCTGTCTGAGTTGGATAAAGCCGGCTTCATCAAAAGGCAGCTT
GTTGAGACACGCCAGATCACCAAGCACGTGGCCCAAATTCTCGATTCACGCATGAACACCAAGTACGATG
AAAATGACAAACTGATTCGAGAGGTGAAAGTTATTACTCTGAAGTCTAAGCTGGTCTCAGATTTCAGAAA
GGACTTTCAGTTTTATAAGGTGAGAGAGATCAACAATTACCACCATGCGCATGATGCCTACCTGAATGCA
GTGGTAGGCACTGCACTTATCAAAAAATATCCCAAGCTTGAATCTGAATTTGTTTACGGAGACTATAAAG
TGTACGATGTTAGGAAAATGATCGCAAAGTCTGAGCAGGAAATAGGCAAGGCCACCGCTAAGTACTTCTT
TTACAGCAATATTATGAATTTTTTCAAGACCGAGATTACACTGGCCAATGGAGAGATTCGGAAGCGACCA
CTTATCGAAACAAACGGAGAAACAGGAGAAATCGTGTGGGACAAGGGTAGGGATTTCGCGACAGTCCGGA
AGGTCCTGTCCATGCCGCAGGTGAACATCGTTAAAAAGACCGAAGTACAGACCGGAGGCTTCTCCAAGGA
AAGTATCCTCCCGAAAAGGAACAGCGACAAGCTGATCGCACGCAAAAAAGATTGGGACCCCAAGAAATAC
GGCGGATTCGATTCTCCTACAGTCGCTTACAGTGTACTGGTTGTGGCCAAAGTGGAGAAAGGGAAGTCTA
AAAAACTCAAAAGCGTCAAGGAACTGCTGGGCATCACAATCATGGAGCGATCAAGCTTCGAAAAAAACCC
CATCGACTTTCTCGAGGCGAAAGGATATAAAGAGGTCAAAAAAGACCTCATCATTAAGCTTCCCAAGTAC
TCTCTCTTTGAGCTTGAAAACGGCCGGAAACGAATGCTCGCTAGTGCGGGCGAGCTGCAGAAAGGTAACG
AGCTGGCACTGCCCTCTAAATACGTTAATTTCTTGTATCTGGCCAGCCACTATGAAAAGCTCAAAGGGTC
TCCCGAAGATAATGAGCAGAAGCAGCTGTTCGTGGAACAACACAAACACTACCTTGATGAGATCATCGAG
CAAATAAGCGAATTCTCCAAAAGAGTGATCCTCGCCGACGCTAACCTCGATAAGGTGCTTTCTGCTTACA
ATAAGCACAGGGATAAGCCCATCAGGGAGCAGGCAGAAAACATTATCCACTTGTTTACTCTGACCAACTT
GGGCGCGCCTGCAGCCTTCAAGTACTTCGACACCACCATAGACAGAAAGCGGTACACCTCTACAAAGGAG
GTCCTGGACGCCACACTGATTCATCAGTCAATTACGGGGCTCTATGAAACAAGAATCGACCTCTCTCAGC
TCGGTGGAGACAGCAGGGCTGACCCCAAGAAGAAGAGGAAGGTGGAGGCCAGCGGTTCCGGACGGGCTGA
CGCATTGGACGATTTTGATCTGGATATGCTGGGAAGTGACGCCCTCGATGATTTTGACCTTGACATGCTT
GGTTCGGATGCCCTTGATGACTTTGACCTCGACATGCTCGGCAGTGACGCCCTTGATGATTTCGACCTGG
ACATGCTGATTAACTCTAGAAGTTCCGGATCTCCGAAAAAGAAACGCAAAGTTGGTAGCCAGTACCTGCC
CGACACCGACGACCGGCACCGGATCGAGGAAAAGCGGAAGCGGACCTACGAGACATTCAAGAGCATCATG
AAGAAGTCCCCCTTCAGCGGCCCCACCGACCCTAGACCTCCACCTAGAAGAATCGCCGTGCCCAGCAGAT
CCAGCGCCAGCGTGCCAAAACCTGCCCCCCAGCCTTACCCCTTCACCAGCAGCCTGAGCACCATCAACTA
CGACGAGTTCCCTACCATGGTGTTCCCCAGCGGCCAGATCTCTCAGGCCTCTGCTCTGGCTCCAGCCCCT
CCTCAGGTGCTGCCTCAGGCTCCTGCTCCTGCACCAGCTCCAGCCATGGTGTCTGCACTGGCTCAGGCAC
CAGCACCCGTGCCTGTGCTGGCTCCTGGACCTCCACAGGCTGTGGCTCCACCAGCCCCTAAACCTACACA
GGCCGGCGAGGGCACACTGTCTGAAGCTCTGCTGCAGCTGCAGTTCGACGACGAGGATCTGGGAGCCCTG
CTGGGAAACAGCACCGATCCTGCCGTGTTCACCGACCTGGCCAGCGTGGACAACAGCGAGTTCCAGCAGC
TGCTGAACCAGGGCATCCCTGTGGCCCCTCACACCACCGAGCCCATGCTGATGGAATACCCCGAGGCCAT
CACCCGGCTCGTGACAGGCGCTCAGAGGCCTCCTGATCCAGCTCCTGCCCCTCTGGGAGCACCAGGCCTG
CCTAATGGACTGCTGTCTGGCGACGAGGACTTCAGCTCTATCGCCGACATGGACTTCTCCGCACTGCTGG
GTAGCGGATCGGGATCTCGGGATTCCAGGGAAGGGATGTTTTTGCCGAAGCCTGAGGCCGGCTCCGCTAT
TAGTGACGTGTTTGAGGGCCGCGAGGTGTGCCAGCCAAAACGAATCCGGCCATTTCATCCTCCAGGAAGT
CCATGGGCCAACCGCCCACTCCCCGCCAGCCTCGCACCAACACCAACCGGTCCAGTACATGAGCCAGTCG
GGTCACTGACCCCGGCACCAGTCCCTCAGCCACTGGATCCAGCGCCCGCAGTGACTCCCGAGGCCAGTCA
CCTGTTGGAGGATCCCGATGAAGAGACGAGCCAGGCTGTCAAAGCCCTTCGGGAGATGGCCGATACTGTG
ATTCCCCAGAAGGAAGAGGCTGCAATCTGTGGCCAAATGGACCTTTCCCATCCGCCCCCAAGGGGCCATC
TGGATGAGCTGACAACCACACTTGAGTCCATGACCGAGGATCTGAACCTGGACTCACCCCTGACCCCGGA
ATTGAACGAGATTCTGGATACCTTCCTGAACGACGAGTGCCTCTTGCATGCCATGCATATCAGCACAGGA
CTGTCCATCTTCGACACATCTCTGTTTTGAGTTTAAACGGGGGAGGCTAACTGAAACACGGAAGGAGACA
ATACCGGAAGGAACCCGCGCTATGACGGCAATAAAAAGACAGAATAAAACGCACGGGTGTTGGGTCGTTT
GTTCATAAACGCGGGGTTCGGTCCCAGGGCTGGCACTCTGTCGATACCCCACCGAGACCCCATTGGGGCC
AATACGCCCGCGTTTCTTCCTTTTCCCCACCCCACCCCCCAAGTTCGGGTGAAGGCCCAGGGCTCGCAGC
CAACGTCGGGGCGGCAGGCCCTGCCATAGCAGATCTGCGAAATCGGATCCGCGGCCGCACTGATTCTAGC
TGCAGAGGCTCCGGTGCCCGTCAGTGGGCAGAGCGCACATCGCCCACAGTCCCCGAGAAGTTGGGGGGAG
GGGTCGGCAATTGAACCGGTGCCTAGAGAAGGTGGCGCGGGGTAAACTGGGAAAGTGATGTCGTGTACTG
GCTCCGCCTTTTTCCCGAGGGTGGGGGAGAACCGTATATAAGTGCAGTAGTCGCCGTGAACGTTCTTTTT
CGCAACGGGTTTGCCGCCAGAACACAGGATCCTCGAGCCACCATGGTGAGCAAGGGCGAGGAGCTGTTCA
CCGGGGTGGTGCCCATCCTGGTCGAGCTGGACGGCGACGTAAACGGCCACAAGTTCAGCGTGTCCGGCGA
GGGCGAGGGCGATGCCACCTACGGCAAGCTGACCCTGAAGTTCATCTGCACCACCGGCAAGCTGCCCGTG
CCCTGGCCCACCCTCGTGACCACCTTCGGCTACGGCCTGCAGTGCTTCGCCCGCTACCCCGACCACATGA
AGCAGCACGACTTCTTCAAGTCCGCCATGCCCGAAGGCTACGTCCAGGAGCGCACCATCTTCTTCAAGGA
CGACGGCAACTACAAGACCCGCGCCGAGGTGAAGTTCGAGGGCGACACCCTGGTGAACCGCATCGAGCTG
AAGGGCATCGACTTCAAGGAGGACGGCAACATCCTGGGGCACAAGCTGGAGTACAACTACAACAGCCACA
ACGTCTATATCATGGCCGACAAGCAGAAGAACGGCATCAAGGTGAACTTCAAGATCCGCCACAACATCGA
GGACGGCAGCGTGCAGCTCGCCGACCACTACCAGCAGAACACCCCCATCGGCGACGGCCCCGTGCTGCTG
CCCGACAACCACTACCTGAGCTACCAGTCCAAGCTGAGCAAAGACCCCAACGAGAAGCGCGATCACATGG
TCCTGCTGGAGTTCGTGACCGCCGCCGGGATCACTCTCGGCATGGACGAGCTGTACAAGTAAGTTAACTT
GTTTATTGCAGCTTATAATGGTTACAAATAAAGCAATAGCATCACAAATTTCACAAATAAAGCATTTTTT
TCACTGCATTCTAGTTGTGGTTTGTCCAAACTCATCAATGTATCTTATCATGTCTGGAATTGACTCAAAT
GATGTCTATTAGTCTATCAGAAGCTCATCTGGTCTCCCTTCCGGGGGACAAGACATCCCTGTTTAATATT
TAAACAGCAGTGTTCCCAAACTGGGTTCTTATATCCCTTGCTCTGGTCAACCAGGTTGCAGGGTTTCCTG
TCCTCACAGGAACGAAGTCCCTAAAGAAACAGTGGCAGCCAGGTTTAGCCCCGGAATTGACTGGATTCCT
TTTTTAGGGCCCATTGGTATGGCTTTTTCCCCGTATCCCCCCAGGTGTCTGCAGGCTCAAAGAGCAGCGA
GAAGCGTTCAGAGGAAAGCGATCCCGTGCCACCTTCCCCGTGCCCGGGCTGTCCCCGCACGCTGCCGGCT
CGGGGATGCGGGGGGAGCGCCGGACCGGAGCGGAGCCCCGGGCGGCTCGCTGCTGCCCCCTAGCGGGGGA
GGGACGTAATTACATCCCTGGGGGCTTTGGGGGGGGGCTGTCCCTGATATCTATAACAAGAAAATATATA
TATAATAAGTTATCACGTAAGTAGAACATGAAATAACAATATAATTATCGTATGAGTTAAATCTTAAAAG
TCACGTAAAAGATAATCATGCGTCATTTTGACTCACGCGGTCGTTATAGTTCAAAATCAGTGACACTTAC
CGCATTGACAAGCACGCCTCACGGGAGCTCCAAGCGGCGACTGAGATGTCCTAAATGCACAGCGACGGAT
TCGCGCTATTTAGAAAGAGAGAGCAATATTTCAAGAATGCATGCGTCAATTTTACGCAGACTATCTTTCT
AGGGTTAATCTAGCTGCATCAGGATCATATCGTCGGGTCTTTTTTCCGGCTCAGTCATCGCCCAAGCTGG
CGCTATCTGGGCATCGGGGAGGAAGAAGCCCGTGCCTTTTCCCGCGAGGTTGAAGCGGCATGGAAAGAGT
TTGCCGAGGATGACTGCTGCTGCATTGACGTTGAGCGAAAACGCACGTTTACCATGATGATTCGGGAAGG
TGTGGCCATGCACGCCTTTAACGGTGAACTGTTCGTTCAGGCCACCTGGGATACCAGTTCGTCGCGGCTT
TTCCGGACACAGTTCCGGATGGTCAGCCCGAAGCGCATCAGCAACCCGAACAATACCGGCGACAGCCGGA
ACTGCCGTGCCGGTGTGCAGATTAATGACAGCGGTGCGGCGCTGGGATATTACGTCAGCGAGGACGGGTA
TCCTGGCTGGATGCCGCAGAAATGGACATGGATACCCCGTGAGTTACCCGGCGGGCGCGCTTGGCGTAAT
CATGGTCATAGCTGTTTCCTGTGTGAAATTGTTATCCGCTCACAATTCCACACAACATACGAGCCGGAAG
CATAAAGTGTAAAGCCTGGGGTGCCTAATGAGTGAGCTAACTCACATTAATTGCGTTGCGCTCACTGCCC
GCTTTCCAGTCGGGAAACCTGTCGTGCCAGCTGCATTAATGAATCGGCCAACGCGCGGGGAGAGGCGGTT
TGCGTATTGGGCGCTCTTCCGCTTCCTCGCTCACTGACTCGCTGCGCTCGGTCGTTCGGCTGCGGCGAGC
GGTATCAGCTCACTCAAAGGCGGTAATACGGTTATCCACAGAATCAGGGGATAACGCAGGAAAGAACATG
TGAGCAAAAGGCCAGCAAAAGGCCAGGAACCGTAAAAAGGCCGCGTTGCTGGCGTTTTTCCATAGGCTCC
GCCCCCCTGACGAGCATCACAAAAATCGACGCTCAAGTCAGAGGTGGCGAAACCCGACAGGACTATAAAG
ATACCAGGCGTTTCCCCCTGGAAGCTCCCTCGTGCGCTCTCCTGTTCCGACCCTGCCGCTTACCGGATAC
CTGTCCGCCTTTCTCCCTTCGGGAAGCGTGGCGCTTTCTCATAGCTCACGCTGTAGGTATCTCAGTTCGG
TGTAGGTCGTTCGCTCCAAGCTGGGCTGTGTGCACGAACCCCCCGTTCAGCCCGACCGCTGCGCCTTATC
CGGTAACTATCGTCTTGAGTCCAACCCGGTAAGACACGACTTATCGCCACTGGCAGCAGCCACTGGTAAC
AGGATTAGCAGAGCGAGGTATGTAGGCGGTGCTACAGAGTTCTTGAAGTGGTGGCCTAACTACGGCTACA
CTAGAAGAACAGTATTTGGTATCTGCGCTCTGCTGAAGCCAGTTACCTTCGGAAAAAGAGTTGGTAGCTC
TTGATCCGGCAAACAAACCACCGCTGGTAGCGGTGGTTTTTTTGTTTGCAAGCAGCAGATTACGCGCAGA
AAAAAAGGATCTCAAGAAGATCCTTTGATCTTTTCTACGGGGTCTGACGCTCAGTGGAACGAAAACTCAC
GTTAAGGGATTTTGGTCATGAGATTATCAAAAAGGATCTTCACCTAGATCCTTTTAAATTAAAAATGAAG
TTTTAAATCAATCTAAAGTATATATGAGTAAACTTGGTCTGACAGTTACCAATGCTTAATCAGTGAGGCA
CCTATCTCAGCGATCTGTCTATTTCGTTCATCCATAGTTGCCTGACTCCCCGTCGTGTAGATAACTACGA
TACGGGAGGGCTTACCATCTGGCCCCAGTGCTGCAATGATACCGCGAGACCCACGCTCACCGGCTCCAGA
TTTATCAGCAATAAACCAGCCAGCCGGAAGGGCCGAGCGCAGAAGTGGTCCTGCAACTTTATCCGCCTCC
ATCCAGTCTATTAATTGTTGCCGGGAAGCTAGAGTAAGTAGTTCGCCAGTTAATAGTTTGCGCAACGTTG
TTGCCATTGCTACAGGCATCGTGGTGTCACGCTCGTCGTTTGGTATGGCTTCATTCAGCTCCGGTTCCCA
ACGATCAAGGCGAGTTACATGATCCCCCATGTTGTGCAAAAAAGCGGTTAGCTCCTTCGGTCCTCCGATC
GTTGTCAGAAGTAAGTTGGCCGCAGTGTTATCACTCATGGTTATGGCAGCACTGCATAATTCTCTTACTG
TCATGCCATCCGTAAGATGCTTTTCTGTGACTGGTGAGTACTCAACCAAGTCATTCTGAGAATAGTGTAT
GCGGCGACCGAGTTGCTCTTGCCCGGCGTCAATACGGGATAATACCGCGCCACATAGCAGAACTTTAAAA
GTGCTCATCATTGGAAAACGTTCTTCGGGGCGAAAACTCTCAAGGATCTTACCGCTGTTGAGATCCAGTT
CGATGTAACCCACTCGTGCACCCAACTGATCTTCAGCATCTTTTACTTTCACCAGCGTTTCTGGGTGAGC
AAAAACAGGAAGGCAAAATGCCGCAAAAAAGGGAATAAGGGCGACACGGAAATGTTGAATACTCATACTC
TTCCTTTTTCAATATTATTGAAGCATTTATCAGGGTTATTGTCTCATGAGCGGATACATATTTGAATGTA
TTTAGAAAAATAAACAAATAGGGGTTCCGCGCACATTTCCCCGAAAAGTGCCACCTAAATTGTAAGCGTT
AATATTTTGTTAAAATTCGCGTTAAATTTTTGTTAAATCAGCTCATTTTTTAACCAATAGGCCGAAATCG
GCAAAATCCCTTATAAATCAAAAGAATAGACCGAGATAGGGT
[37 nt withheld, positions 11943-11979]
AAAGAACGTGGACTCCAACGTCAAAGG
[49 nt withheld, positions 12007-12055]
T
[91 nt withheld, positions 12057-12147]
G
[124 nt withheld, positions 12149-12272]
CCCATTCGCCATTCAGGCTGCGCAACTGTTGGGAAGGGCGATCGGTGCGGGCCTCTTCGCTATTACGCCA
GCTGGCGAAAGGGGGATGTGCTGCAAGGCGATTAAGTTGGGTAACGCCAGGGTTTTCCCAGTCACGACGT
TGTAAAACGACGGCCAGTGAGCGCGCCTCGTTCATTCACGTTTTTGAACCCGTGGAGGACGGGCAGACTC
GCGGTGCAAATGTGTTTTACAGCGTGATGGAGCAGATGAAGATGCTCGACACGCTGCAGAACACGCAGCT
AGATTAACCCTAGAAAGATAATCATATTGTGACGTACGTTAAAGATAATCATGTGTAAAATTGACGCATG
TGTTTTATCGGTCTGTATATCGAGGTTTATTTATTAATTTGAATAGATATTAAGTTTTATTATATTTACA
CTTACATACTAATAATAAATTCAACAAACAATTTATTTATGTTTATTTATTTATTAAAAAAAACAAAAAC
TCAAAATTTCTTCTATAAAGTAACAAAACTTTTATGAGGGACAGCCCCCCCCCAAAGCCCCCAGGGATGT
AATTACGTCCCTCCCCCGCTAGGGGGCAGCAGCGAGCCGCCCGGGGCTCCGCTCCGGTCCGGCGCTCCCC
CCGCATCCCCGAGCCGGCAGCGTGCGGGGACAGCCCGGGCACGGGGAAGGTGGCACGGGATCGCTTTCCT
CTGAACGCTTCTCGCTGCTCTTTGAGCCTGCAGACACCTGGGGGGATACGGGGAAAAGGCCTCCACGGCC
GACATTGATTATTGACTAGTTATTAATAGTAATCAATTACGGGGTCATTAGTTCATAGCCCATATATGGA
GTTCCGCGTTACATAACTTACGGTAAATGGCCCGCCTGGCTGACCGCCCAACGACCCCCGCCCATTGACG
TCAATAATGACGTATGTTCCCATAGTAACGCCAATAGGGACTTTCCATTGACGTCAATGGGTGGAGTATT
TACGGTAAACTGCCCACTTGGCAGTACATCAAGTGTATCATATGCCAAGTACGCCCCCTATTGACGTCAA
TGACGGTAAATGGCCCGCCTGGCATTATGCCCAGTACATGACCTTATGGGACTTTCCTACTTGGCAGTAC
ATCTACGTATTAGTCATCGCTATTACCATGGTCGAGGTGAGCCCCACGTTCTGCTTCACTCTCCCCATCT
CCCCCCCCTCCCCACCCCCAATTTTGTATTTATTTATTTTTTAATTATTTTGTGCAGCGATGGGGGCGGG
GGG
Features (pLannotate 1.2.2; 23 found; start..end, strand, type, name):
    110..1126    +  intron         chimeric intron: chimera between introns from chicken β-actin and rabbit β-globin
   1228..5331    +  CDS            Cas9m4: catalytically dead mutant of the Cas9 endonuclease from the Streptococcus pyogenes Type II CRISPR/Cas system RNA-guided DNA-binding protein that lacks endonuclease activity due to the mutations D10A, D839A, H840A, and N863A (Mali et al., 2013)
   5590..6369    +  CDS            RELA (fragment): TF65_HUMAN - Also known as NFKB3. Experimental evidence at protein level: Swiss-Prot protein existence level 1. NF-kappa-B is a pleiotropic transcription factor present in almost all cell types and is the endpoint of a series of signal transduction events that are initiated by a vast array of stimuli related to many biological processes such as inflammation, immunity, differentiation, cell growth, tumorigenesis and apoptosis. NF-kappa-B is a homo- or heterodimeric complex formed by the Rel-like domain- containing proteins RELA/p65, RELB, NFKB1/p105, NFKB1/p50, REL and NFKB2/p52. The heterodime
   6388..6957    +  CDS            Rta AD: transcriptional activation domain from the human herpesvirus 4 (Epstein-Barr virus) replication and transcription activator Rta/BRLF1 (Hardwick et al., 1992; Chavez et al., 2015)
   7026..7074    +  polyA_signal   HSV TK poly(A) signal: herpes simplex virus thymidine kinase polyadenylation signal (Cole and Stacy, 1985)
   7306..7517    +  promoter       EF-1α core promoter: core promoter for human elongation factor EF-1α
   7533..8252    +  CDS            mEYFP: enhanced YFP with monomerizing A206K mutation (Zacharias et al., 2002) mammalian codon-optimized
   8256..8377    +  polyA_signal   SV40 poly(A) signal: SV40 polyadenylation signal
   8395..8487    +  ncRNA          G-CSF SLDE: Accession: RF00183 - G-CSF factor stem-loop destabilising element (SLDE)
   9184..9651    +  CDS            B (fragment): PORTL_LAMBD - Experimental evidence at protein level: Swiss-Prot protein existence level 1. Forms the portal vertex of the capsid (PubMed:6228056, PubMed:6232391). This portal plays critical roles in head assembly, genome packaging, neck/tail attachment, and genome ejection (Probable). The portal protein multimerizes as a single ring-shaped homododecamer arranged around a central channel (PubMed:6232391). Binds to the terminase subunits to form the packaging machine (PubMed:7799432). From Escherichia phage lambda (Bacteriophage lambda).
   9687..9709    -  protein_bind   lac operator (fragment): The lac repressor binds to the lac operator to inhibit transcription in E. coli. This inhibition can be relieved by adding lactose or isopropyl-β-D-thiogalactopyranoside (IPTG). lac repressor encoded by lacI
   9713..9743    -  promoter       lac promoter: promoter for the E. coli lac operon
   9758..9779    -  protein_bind   CAP binding site: CAP binding activates transcription in the presence of cAMP. E. coli catabolite activator protein
   9792..9884    -  CDS            lacI (fragment): lac repressor; lacI; The lac repressor binds to the lac operator to inhibit transcription in E. coli. This inhibition can be relieved by adding lactose or isopropyl-β-D-thiogalactopyranoside (IPTG).
  10067..10655   -  rep_origin     ori: high-copy-number ColE1/pMB1/pBR322/pUC origin of replication
  10826..11686   -  CDS            AmpR: β-lactamase; bla; confers resistance to ampicillin, carbenicillin, and related antibiotics
  11687..11791   -  promoter       AmpR promoter: bla
  11844..12272   -  rep_origin     f1 ori (sequence partly withheld): f1 bacteriophage origin of replication; arrow indicates direction of (+) strand synthesis
  12277..12432   -  CDS            lacZα (fragment): LacZα fragment of β-galactosidase; lacZ fragment
  12434..12553   +  CDS            B (fragment): PORTL_LAMBD - Experimental evidence at protein level: Swiss-Prot protein existence level 1. Forms the portal vertex of the capsid (PubMed:6228056, PubMed:6232391). This portal plays critical roles in head assembly, genome packaging, neck/tail attachment, and genome ejection (Probable). The portal protein multimerizes as a single ring-shaped homododecamer arranged around a central channel (PubMed:6232391). Binds to the terminase subunits to form the packaging machine (PubMed:7799432). From Escherichia phage lambda (Bacteriophage lambda).
  13043..13422   +  enhancer       CMV enhancer: human cytomegalovirus immediate early enhancer
  13424..1       +  promoter       chicken β-actin promoter (fragment) (across the origin): contains a 21-bp deletion relative to the standard chicken β-actin promoter
  13535..109     +  promoter       chicken β-actin promoter (fragment) (across the origin): contains a 21-bp deletion relative to the standard chicken β-actin promoter
