[The description below was written by a language model from this plasmid's Addgene catalogue record and pLannotate feature annotations shown in this document.]
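Description:
NAX_CAGGS_CAS9_m4_VPR_EYFP is a PiggyBac-compatible mammalian CRISPR activation plasmid built on the pB-CAGGS backbone, with an annotated sequence of about 13.5 kb. It is propagated in E. coli through a high-copy ColE1/pUC-type origin with ampicillin selection (AmpR and its bla promoter). The backbone also carries an f1 origin and remnants of lac and lacZα cloning-vector sequence. The feature table does not annotate the PiggyBac terminal repeats, so transposon compatibility rests on the catalogue description. Short fragments matched to the phage lambda portal gene appear to be incidental backbone or stuffer sequence.

The main payload is dCas9-VPR, driven by the CAGGS promoter: the CMV enhancer, the chicken β-actin promoter and a chimeric β-actin/β-globin intron, giving strong constitutive expression in mammalian cells. The Cas9m4 coding sequence carries the D10A, D839A, H840A and N863A mutations, which abolish nuclease activity while keeping guide RNA-directed DNA binding. It is followed by activation domains from human RELA (p65) and Epstein-Barr virus Rta. The VP64 component implied by the VPR name is not separately annotated but presumably lies in the gap between Cas9 and p65. The unit ends with an HSV TK polyadenylation signal. A second cassette uses the EF-1α core promoter to express monomeric EYFP (A206K), terminated by an SV40 poly(A) signal, and serves as the fluorescent marker for identifying or sorting cells that carry the construct. No guide RNA cassette is annotated, so guides must come from a separate construct.

Delivered with a PiggyBac transposase source, the plasmid is intended for stable genomic integration of dCas9-VPR to generate cell lines for programmable activation of endogenous genes.
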