Addgene plasmid #167882: NAX_CAGGS_CAS9_m4_VPR_EYFP
Purpose: PiggyBac compatible plasmid expressing dCas9-VPR
Depositing lab: Alejandro Chavez & Nan Cher Yeo. Depositing organization: Columbia University. Publication: Generation and application of a versatile CRISPR toolkit for mammalian cell engineering. Nghi Dang , Alissa Lance-Byrne, Angela Tung, Xiaoge Guo, Ryan J Cecchi, Joanna Buchthal, Alejandro Chavez, Nan Cher Yeo. Synthetic Biology, Volume 6, Issue 1, 2021 10.1093/synbio/ysab033.
Backbone
  Vector backbone: pB-CAGGS
  Vector type: CRISPR
  Selectable markers: EYFP
Growth in bacteria
  Bacterial resistance: Ampicillin, 100 μg/mL
  Growth temperature: 30°C
  Growth strain: NEB Stable
  Copy number: High Copy
Gene/Insert
  Gene/Insert name: dCas9-VPR
  Species: Synthetic
  Mutation: D10A, D839A, H840A, N863A
  Cloning method: Gibson Cloning
Terms and licenses: Academic/Nonprofit Terms; Industry Terms: Not Available to Industry
How to cite: NAX_CAGGS_CAS9_m4_VPR_EYFP was a gift from Alejandro Chavez & Nan Cher Yeo (Addgene plasmid # 167882 ; http://n2t.net/addgene:167882 ; RRID:Addgene_167882)
